Addgene plasmid #138766: pPD534 VP16-ZF93
Purpose: Constitutive expression of VP16-ZF93 under the CMV promoter.
Depositing lab: Joshua Leonard. Depositing organization: Northwestern University. Publication: The COMET toolkit for composing customizable genetic programs in mammalian cells. Donahue PS, Draut JW, Muldoon JJ, Edelstein HI, Bagheri N, Leonard JN. Nat Commun. 2020 Feb 7;11(1):779. doi: 10.1038/s41467-019-14147-5. PubMed 32034124.
Backbone
  Vector backbone: pPD005 pcDNA Golden Gate
  Vector type: Mammalian Expression, Synthetic Biology
Growth in bacteria
  Bacterial resistance: Ampicillin, 100 μg/mL
  Growth temperature: 37°C
  Growth strain: DH5alpha
  Copy number: High Copy
Gene/Insert
  Gene/Insert name: VP16-ZF93
  Species: Synthetic
  Promoter: CMV
  Tag / fusion protein: 3xFlag (N terminal on insert)
  Cloning method: Restriction Enzyme; 5′ cloning site NheI (not destroyed); 3′ cloning site NotI (not destroyed)
  Sequencing primers: 5′ CGCAAATGGGCGGTAGGCGTG; 3′ TAGAAGGCACAGTCGAGG
Terms and licenses: Academic/Nonprofit Terms; Industry Terms: Not Available to Industry
Depositor comments: Leonard Lab plasmid reference number: L1303
How to cite: pPD534 VP16-ZF93 was a gift from Joshua Leonard (Addgene plasmid # 138766 ; http://n2t.net/addgene:138766 ; RRID:Addgene_138766)
