[The description below was written by a language model from this plasmid's Addgene catalogue record and pLannotate feature annotations shown in this document.]
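Description:
pPD534 VP16-ZF93 is a mammalian expression plasmid of about 5 kb, built on pPD005, a pcDNA-derived backbone adapted for Golden Gate assembly. It belongs to the COMET toolkit of parts for composing genetic programs in mammalian cells. It is propagated in E. coli at high copy from a ColE1/pUC-type origin and selected with ampicillin through the AmpR (β-lactamase) gene and its own promoter. An f1 phage origin is also present.

The payload is a synthetic transcription factor placed between retained NheI and NotI sites. The human CMV immediate-early enhancer and promoter drive constitutive expression, and the transcript is terminated by the bovine growth hormone polyadenylation signal. A T7 promoter sits just upstream of the coding region. The open reading frame begins with an N-terminal 3xFLAG epitope for detection, followed by the herpes simplex virus VP16 activation domain fused to the zinc-finger DNA-binding domain ZF93. The annotation software recognised the FLAG and VP16 portions but did not label the zinc-finger segment, which presumably occupies the unannotated stretch before the poly(A) signal.

In this design, the zinc finger would target the protein to matching binding sites in a partner promoter, where VP16 recruits the transcriptional machinery. The plasmid therefore serves as a constitutive activator component for driving ZF93-responsive reporters or circuits in transfected cells.

Downstream, an SV40 early promoter and SV40 poly(A) signal flank only a short fragment of a bleomycin-resistance-type gene, so the record does not support a functional mammalian selection marker. Small lac promoter/operator, lacI, bom and HIV-1 LTR-like matches appear to be backbone remnants.
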