Features (pLannotate 1.2.2; 21 found; start..end, strand, type, name):
     28..80      -  misc_feature   bom (fragment): basis of mobility region from pBR322
    235..614     +  enhancer       CMV enhancer: human cytomegalovirus immediate early enhancer
    615..818     +  promoter       CMV promoter: human cytomegalovirus (CMV) immediate early promoter
    814..847     +  LTR            5' LTR (truncated) (fragment): truncated 5' long terminal repeat (LTR) from HIV-1
    863..881     +  promoter       T7 promoter: promoter for bacteriophage T7 RNA polymerase
    952..975     +  CDS            3xFLAG (fragment): three tandem FLAG® epitope tags
   1045..1278    +  CDS            VP16_HHV11 (fragment): Experimental evidence at protein level: Swiss-Prot protein existence level 1. May play a role in the aggregation of tegument proteins around nucleocapsids during virus morphogenesis. From Human herpesvirus 1 (strain 17) (HHV-1) (Human herpes simplex virus 1).
   1617..1728    +  polyA_signal   bGH poly(A) signal: bovine growth hormone polyadenylation signal
   1845..1866    +  promoter       SV40 promoter (fragment): SV40 enhancer and early promoter
   1887..2315    +  rep_origin     f1 ori (sequence partly withheld): f1 bacteriophage origin of replication; arrow indicates direction of (+) strand synthesis
   2320..2342    +  promoter       SV40 promoter (fragment): SV40 enhancer and early promoter
   2343..2534    +  promoter       SV40 promoter: SV40 early promoter
   2561..2659    +  CDS            ble (fragment): BLE_KLEPN - Experimental evidence at protein level: Swiss-Prot protein existence level 1. Binding protein with a strong affinity to the bleomycin family of antibiotics. Binds to CL990; an antimitotic-antibiotic compound. From Klebsiella pneumoniae.
   2654..2775    +  polyA_signal   SV40 poly(A) signal: SV40 polyadenylation signal
   2848..2864    -  protein_bind   lac operator: The lac repressor binds to the lac operator to inhibit transcription in E. coli. This inhibition can be relieved by adding lactose or isopropyl-β-D-thiogalactopyranoside (IPTG). lac repressor encoded by lacI
   2872..2902    -  promoter       lac promoter: promoter for the E. coli lac operon
   2917..2938    -  protein_bind   CAP binding site: CAP binding activates transcription in the presence of cAMP. E. coli catabolite activator protein
   2951..3043    -  CDS            lacI (fragment): lac repressor; lacI; The lac repressor binds to the lac operator to inhibit transcription in E. coli. This inhibition can be relieved by adding lactose or isopropyl-β-D-thiogalactopyranoside (IPTG).
   3226..3814    -  rep_origin     ori: high-copy-number ColE1/pMB1/pBR322/pUC origin of replication
   3985..4845    -  CDS            AmpR: β-lactamase; bla; confers resistance to ampicillin, carbenicillin, and related antibiotics
   4846..4950    -  promoter       AmpR promoter: bla
>Addgene plasmid #138766 | pPD534 VP16-ZF93 | addgene full sequence | sequence record 320210 | Addgene NGS Result
GACGGATCGGGAGATCTCCCGATCCCCTATGGTGCACTCTCAGTACAATCTGCTCTGATGCCGCATAGTT
AAGCCAGTATCTGCTCCCTGCTTGTGTGTTGGAGGTCGCTGAGTAGTGCGCGAGCAAAATTTAAGCTACA
ACAAGGCAAGGCTTGACCGACAATTGCATGAAGAATCTGCTTAGGGTTAGGCGTTTTGCGCTGCTTCGCG
ATGTACGGGCCAGATATACGCGTTGACATTGATTATTGACTAGTTATTAATAGTAATCAATTACGGGGTC
ATTAGTTCATAGCCCATATATGGAGTTCCGCGTTACATAACTTACGGTAAATGGCCCGCCTGGCTGACCG
CCCAACGACCCCCGCCCATTGACGTCAATAATGACGTATGTTCCCATAGTAACGCCAATAGGGACTTTCC
ATTGACGTCAATGGGTGGAGTATTTACGGTAAACTGCCCACTTGGCAGTACATCAAGTGTATCATATGCC
AAGTACGCCCCCTATTGACGTCAATGACGGTAAATGGCCCGCCTGGCATTATGCCCAGTACATGACCTTA
TGGGACTTTCCTACTTGGCAGTACATCTACGTATTAGTCATCGCTATTACCATGGTGATGCGGTTTTGGC
AGTACATCAATGGGCGTGGATAGCGGTTTGACTCACGGGGATTTCCAAGTCTCCACCCCATTGACGTCAA
TGGGAGTTTGTTTTGGCACCAAAATCAACGGGACTTTCCAAAATGTCGTAACAACTCCGCCCCATTGACG
CAAATGGGCGGTAGGCGTGTACGGTGGGAGGTCTATATAAGCAGAGCTCTCTGGCTAACTAGAGAACCCA
CTGCTTACTGGCTTATCGAAATTAATACGACTCACTATAGGGAGTCCCAAGCTGGCTAGCGCCACCATGG
ATTATAAGGATCACGATGGCGACTACAAGGACCACGATATTGACTACAAAGACGATGACGATAAAATGGC
TCCTAAGAAAAAGCGCAAAGTCGGTATCCATGGCGTTCCCGGATCCGTCGACGGTGGACTGCAGGCCCCA
CCAACCGATGTTTCTTTAGGTGATGAGTTACATTTGGACGGTGAGGACGTAGCTATGGCACATGCAGATG
CCTTAGACGATTTTGACTTGGATATGTTAGGAGATGGAGATTCACCAGGACCTGGTTTCACACCACACGA
TTCAGCTCCATACGGTGCTTTGGACATGGCCGATTTCGAATTTGAACAGATGTTTACTGATGCCTTGGGT
ATAGACGAATACGGTGGTGGAGGTACCGGTGGAGCTAGACCCGGGGAGCGCCCCTTCCAGTGTCGCATTT
GCATGCGGAACTTTTCGGCTCCATCTAAATTGAAAAGACATACCCGTACTCATACCGGTGAAAAACCGTT
TCAGTGTCGGATCTGTATGCGAAATTTCTCCCATAAATCTTCTTTGACTAGACATCTACGTACGCACACC
GGCGAGAAGCCATTCCAATGCCGAATATGCATGCGCAACTTCAGTCAAAGAAATGCTTTGTCTGGTCACC
TAAAAACCCACCTGAGAGGATCTTAAGCGGCCGCTCGAGTCTAGAGGGCCCGTTTAAACCCGCTGATCAG
CCTCGACTGTGCCTTCTAGTTGCCAGCCATCTGTTGTTTGCCCCTCCCCCGTGCCTTCCTTGACCCTGGA
AGGTGCCACTCCCACTGTCCTTTCCTAATAAAATGAGGAAATTGCATCGCATTGTCTGAGTAGGTGTCAT
TCTATTCTGGGGGGTGGGGTGGGGCAGGACAGCAAGGGGGAGGATTGGGAAGTCAATAGCAGGCATGCTG
GGGATGCGGTGGGCTCTATGGCTTCTGAGGCGGAAAGAACCAGCTGGGGCTCTAGGGGGTATCCCC
[124 nt withheld, positions 1887-2010]
C
[91 nt withheld, positions 2012-2102]
A
[49 nt withheld, positions 2104-2152]
CCTTTGACGTTGGAGTCCACGTTCTTT
[37 nt withheld, positions 2180-2216]
ACCCTATCTCGGTCTATTCTTTTGATTTATAAGGGATTTTGCCGATTTCGGCCTATTGGTTAAAAAATGA
GCTGATTTAACAAAAATTTAACGCGAATTAATTCTGTGGAATGTGTGTCAGTTAGGCTCAATTAGTCAGC
AACCATAGTCCCGCCCCTAACTCCGCCCATCCCGCCCCTAACTCCGCCCAGTTCCGCCCATTCTCCGCCC
CATGGCTGACTAATTTTTTTTATTTATGCAGAGGCCGAGGCCGCCTCTGCCTCTGAGCTATTCCAGAAGT
AGTGAGGAGGCTTTTTTGGAGGCCTAGGCTTTTGCAAAAAGCTCCCGGGAGCTTGTATATCCATTTTCGG
AGGTTGGGCTTCGGAATCGTTTTCCGGGACGCCGGCTGGATGATCCTCCAGCGCGGGGATCTCATGCTGG
AGTTCTTCGCCCACCCCAACTTGTTTATTGCAGCTTATAATGGTTACAAATAAAGCAATAGCATCACAAA
TTTCACAAATAAAGCATTTTTTTCACTGCATTCTAGTTGTGGTTTGTCCAAACTCATCAATGTATCTTAT
CATGTCTGTATACCGTCGACCTCTAGCTAGAGCTTGGCGTAATCATGGTCATAGCTGTTTCCTGTGTGAA
ATTGTTATCCGCTCACAATTCCACACAACATACGAGCCGGAAGCATAAAGTGTAAAGCCTGGGGTGCCTA
ATGAGTGAGCTAACTCACATTAATTGCGTTGCGCTCACTGCCCGCTTTCCAGTCGGGAAACCTGTCGTGC
CAGCTGCATTAATGAATCGGCCAACGCGCGGGGAGAGGCGGTTTGCGTATTGGGCGCTCTTCCGCTTCCT
CGCTCACTGACTCGCTGCGCTCGGTCGTTCGGCTGCGGCGAGCGGTATCAGCTCACTCAAAGGCGGTAAT
ACGGTTATCCACAGAATCAGGGGATAACGCAGGAAAGAACATGTGAGCAAAAGGCCAGCAAAAGGCCAGG
AACCGTAAAAAGGCCGCGTTGCTGGCGTTTTTCCATAGGCTCCGCCCCCCTGACGAGCATCACAAAAATC
GACGCTCAAGTCAGAGGTGGCGAAACCCGACAGGACTATAAAGATACCAGGCGTTTCCCCCTGGAAGCTC
CCTCGTGCGCTCTCCTGTTCCGACCCTGCCGCTTACCGGATACCTGTCCGCCTTTCTCCCTTCGGGAAGC
GTGGCGCTTTCTCATAGCTCACGCTGTAGGTATCTCAGTTCGGTGTAGGTCGTTCGCTCCAAGCTGGGCT
GTGTGCACGAACCCCCCGTTCAGCCCGACCGCTGCGCCTTATCCGGTAACTATCGTCTTGAGTCCAACCC
GGTAAGACACGACTTATCGCCACTGGCAGCAGCCACTGGTAACAGGATTAGCAGAGCGAGGTATGTAGGC
GGTGCTACAGAGTTCTTGAAGTGGTGGCCTAACTACGGCTACACTAGAAGAACAGTATTTGGTATCTGCG
CTCTGCTGAAGCCAGTTACCTTCGGAAAAAGAGTTGGTAGCTCTTGATCCGGCAAACAAACCACCGCTGG
TAGCGGTGGTTTTTTTGTTTGCAAGCAGCAGATTACGCGCAGAAAAAAAGGATCTCAAGAAGATCCTTTG
ATCTTTTCTACGGGGTCTGACGCTCAGTGGAACGAAAACTCACGTTAAGGGATTTTGGTCATGAGATTAT
CAAAAAGGATCTTCACCTAGATCCTTTTAAATTAAAAATGAAGTTTTAAATCAATCTAAAGTATATATGA
GTAAACTTGGTCTGACAGTTACCAATGCTTAATCAGTGAGGCACCTATCTCAGCGATCTGTCTATTTCGT
TCATCCATAGTTGCCTGACTCCCCGTCGTGTAGATAACTACGATACGGGAGGGCTTACCATCTGGCCCCA
GTGCTGCAATGATACCGCGAGATCCACGCTCACCGGCTCCAGATTTATCAGCAATAAACCAGCCAGCCGG
AAGGGCCGAGCGCAGAAGTGGTCCTGCAACTTTATCCGCCTCCATCCAGTCTATTAATTGTTGCCGGGAA
GCTAGAGTAAGTAGTTCGCCAGTTAATAGTTTGCGCAACGTTGTTGCCATTGCTACAGGCATCGTGGTGT
CACGCTCGTCGTTTGGTATGGCTTCATTCAGCTCCGGTTCCCAACGATCAAGGCGAGTTACATGATCCCC
CATGTTGTGCAAAAAAGCGGTTAGCTCCTTCGGTCCTCCGATCGTTGTCAGAAGTAAGTTGGCCGCAGTG
TTATCACTCATGGTTATGGCAGCACTGCATAATTCTCTTACTGTCATGCCATCCGTAAGATGCTTTTCTG
TGACTGGTGAGTACTCAACCAAGTCATTCTGAGAATAGTGTATGCGGCGACCGAGTTGCTCTTGCCCGGC
GTCAATACGGGATAATACCGCGCCACATAGCAGAACTTTAAAAGTGCTCATCATTGGAAAACGTTCTTCG
GGGCGAAAACTCTCAAGGATCTTACCGCTGTTGAGATCCAGTTCGATGTAACCCACTCGTGCACCCAACT
GATCTTCAGCATCTTTTACTTTCACCAGCGTTTCTGGGTGAGCAAAAACAGGAAGGCAAAATGCCGCAAA
AAAGGGAATAAGGGCGACACGGAAATGTTGAATACTCATACTCTTCCTTTTTCAATATTATTGAAGCATT
TATCAGGGTTATTGTCTCATGAGCGGATACATATTTGAATGTATTTAGAAAAATAAACAAATAGGGGTTC
CGCGCACATTTCCCCGAAAAGTGCCACCTGACGTC
