>Addgene plasmid #138766 | pPD534 VP16-ZF93 | depositor partial sequence | sequence record 268199 | VP16-ZF93 gene
ATGGATTATAAGGATCACGATGGCGACTACAAGGACCACGATATTGACTACAAAGACGATGACGATAAAA
TGGCTCCTAAGAAAAAGCGCAAAGTCGGTATCCATGGCGTTCCCGGATCCGTCGACGGTGGACTGCAGGC
CCCACCAACCGATGTTTCTTTAGGTGATGAGTTACATTTGGACGGTGAGGACGTAGCTATGGCACATGCA
GATGCCTTAGACGATTTTGACTTGGATATGTTAGGAGATGGAGATTCACCAGGACCTGGTTTCACACCAC
ACGATTCAGCTCCATACGGTGCTTTGGACATGGCCGATTTCGAATTTGAACAGATGTTTACTGATGCCTT
GGGTATAGACGAATACGGTGGTGGAGGTACCGGTGGAGCTAGACCCGGGGAGCGCCCCTTCCAGTGTCGC
ATTTGCATGCGGAACTTTTCGGCTCCATCTAAATTGAAAAGACATACCCGTACTCATACCGGTGAAAAAC
CGTTTCAGTGTCGGATCTGTATGCGAAATTTCTCCCATAAATCTTCTTTGACTAGACATCTACGTACGCA
CACCGGCGAGAAGCCATTCCAATGCCGAATATGCATGCGCAACTTCAGTCAAAGAAATGCTTTGTCTGGT
CACCTAAAAACCCACCTGAGAGGATCTTAA
